Addgene plasmid #202586: pETM11-6xHis-TEV-hORF1p_R261A
Purpose: Allows for IPTG-inducible expression of the human L1RP ORF1 protein with the R261A mutations in bacteria with an N-terminal 6xHis tag and TEV cleavage site for purification with a minimal scar
Depositing lab: Liam Holt. Depositing organization: NYU Grossman School of Medicine. Publication: Condensation of LINE-1 is critical for retrotransposition. Sil S, Keegan S, Ettefa F, Denes L, Boeke JD, Holt LJ. Elife. 2023 Apr 28;12:e82991. doi: 10.7554/eLife.82991. PubMed 37114770.
Backbone
  Vector backbone: pETM11
  Backbone size w/o insert (bp): 5300
  Total vector size (bp): 6369
  Vector type: Bacterial Expression
Growth in bacteria
  Bacterial resistance: Kanamycin, 50 μg/mL
  Growth temperature: 37°C
  Growth strain: DH5alpha
  Copy number: Unknown
Gene/Insert
  Gene/Insert name: ORF1p (alt names: ORF1; L1ORF1p)
  Species: H. sapiens (human)
  Insert size (bp): 1090
  Mutation: Changed ORF1p Arginine 261 to Alanine
  Tag / fusion protein: 6x His (N terminal on insert); TEV protease cleavage site (N terminal on insert)
Terms and licenses: Academic/Nonprofit Terms; Industry Terms: Not Available to Industry
How to cite: pETM11-6xHis-TEV-hORF1p_R261A was a gift from Liam Holt (Addgene plasmid # 202586 ; http://n2t.net/addgene:202586 ; RRID:Addgene_202586)
