[The description below was written by a language model from this plasmid's Addgene catalogue record and pLannotate feature annotations shown in this document.]
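Description:
pETM11-6xHis-TEV-hORF1p_R261A is a bacterial expression plasmid of about 6.4 kb, built on the pET-derived pETM11 backbone, for producing a point mutant of the human LINE-1 ORF1 protein in E. coli. It is selected with kanamycin through an aminoglycoside phosphotransferase gene and replicates from a ColE1/pBR322-type origin. The adjacent bom and rop elements are also present, and rop normally holds copy number down, although the catalogue lists copy number as unknown. An f1 phage origin is also annotated, along with short tetracycline-resistance fragments that are non-functional remnants of the pBR322 lineage.

The expression cassette is a standard T7lac arrangement. A T7 promoter is followed directly by a lac operator and a T7 gene 10 ribosome binding site, and the plasmid carries its own lacI gene. Transcription is therefore repressed until IPTG is added, and it requires a host that supplies T7 RNA polymerase. The reading frame begins with a 6xHis tag and a TEV protease recognition site, then continues into the ORF1p coding sequence from the L1RP element, with arginine 261 changed to alanine. The His tag allows metal-affinity purification, and TEV cleavage then removes it to leave only a minimal scar on the protein. A T7 terminator closes the cassette. A short His-tag fragment and a T7 gene 10B-derived fragment are annotated downstream of the ORF1p match, and these appear to be vector-derived sequence. The record describes only N-terminal tags, and it does not say whether this downstream sequence is translated.

ORF1p is the nucleic acid-binding chaperone needed for LINE-1 retrotransposition. This construct supplies recombinant R261A protein for purification and in vitro work, and the associated study concerns LINE-1 condensation and its role in retrotransposition.
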