Features (pLannotate 1.2.2; 21 found; start..end, strand, type, name):
     12..440     +  rep_origin     f1 ori (sequence partly withheld): f1 bacteriophage origin of replication; arrow indicates direction of (+) strand synthesis
    493..550     +  promoter       AmpR promoter (fragment): bla
    559..1374    -  CDS            KanR: aminoglycoside phosphotransferase; aph(3')-Ia; confers resistance to kanamycin in bacteria or G418 (Geneticin®) in eukaryotes
   1496..2084    +  rep_origin     ori: high-copy-number ColE1/pMB1/pBR322/pUC origin of replication
   2270..2409    -  misc_feature   bom: basis of mobility region from pBR322
   2511..2702    -  CDS            rop: Rop protein, which maintains plasmids at low copy number; rop
   2719..3099    +  CDS            YPB1_ECOLX: Protein predicted: Swiss-Prot protein existence level 4. From Escherichia coli.
   3171..3462    -  CDS            TcR (fragment): tetracycline efflux protein; tet; confers resistance to tetracycline
   3477..3498    -  protein_bind   CAP binding site: CAP binding activates transcription in the presence of cAMP. E. coli catabolite activator protein
   3511..4593    -  CDS            lacI: lac repressor; lacI; The lac repressor binds to the lac operator to inhibit transcription in E. coli. This inhibition can be relieved by adding lactose or isopropyl-β-D-thiogalactopyranoside (IPTG).
   4594..4671    -  promoter       lacI promoter: lacI
   4679..4958    -  CDS            TcR (fragment): tetracycline efflux protein; tet; confers resistance to tetracycline
   4980..4998    +  promoter       T7 promoter: promoter for bacteriophage T7 RNA polymerase
   4999..5023    +  protein_bind   lac operator: The lac repressor binds to the lac operator to inhibit transcription in E. coli. This inhibition can be relieved by adding lactose or isopropyl-β-D-thiogalactopyranoside (IPTG). lac repressor encoded by lacI
   5043..5061    +  RBS            RBS (fragment): efficient ribosome binding site from bacteriophage T7 gene 10 (Olins and Rangwala, 1989)
   5074..5092    +  CDS            7xHis (fragment): 6xHis affinity tag
   5121..5141    +  CDS            capTEV™ (fragment): composite tag for in vivo biotinylation, TEV protease cleavage, and 6xHis tagging
   5143..6156    +  CDS            L1RE1: LORF1_HUMAN - Also known as LRE1. Experimental evidence at protein level: Swiss-Prot protein existence level 1. Nucleic acid-binding protein which is essential for retrotransposition of LINE-1 elements in the genome. Functions as a nucleic acid chaperone binding its own transcript and therefore preferentially mobilizing the transcript from which they are encoded. From Homo sapiens (Human).
   6209..6226    +  CDS            9xHis (fragment): 9xHis affinity tag
   6236..6285    +  CDS            SET1 (fragment): solubility-enhancement tag derived from T7 phage gene 10B
   6293..6340    +  terminator     T7 terminator: transcription terminator for bacteriophage T7 RNA polymerase
>Addgene plasmid #202586 | pETM11-6xHis-TEV-hORF1p_R261A | addgene full sequence | sequence record 415635 | Addgene NGS Result
TGGCGAATGGG
[124 nt withheld, positions 12-135]
C
[91 nt withheld, positions 137-227]
A
[49 nt withheld, positions 229-277]
CCTTTGACGTTGGAGTCCACGTTCTTT
[37 nt withheld, positions 305-341]
ACCCTATCTCGGTCTATTCTTTTGATTTATAAGGGATTTTGCCGATTTCGGCCTATTGGTTAAAAAATGA
GCTGATTTAACAAAAATTTAACGCGAATTTTAACAAAATATTAACGCTTACAATTTAGGTGGCACTTTTC
GGGGAAATGTGCGCGGAACCCCTATTTGTTTATTTTTCTAAATACATTCAAATATGTATCCGCTCATGAA
TTAATTCTTAGAAAAACTCATCGAGCATCAAATGAAACTGCAATTTATTCATATCAGGATTATCAATACC
ATATTTTTGAAAAAGCCGTTTCTGTAATGAAGGAGAAAACTCACCGAGGCAGTTCCATAGGATGGCAAGA
TCCTGGTATCGGTCTGCGATTCCGACTCGTCCAACATCAATACAACCTATTAATTTCCCCTCGTCAAAAA
TAAGGTTATCAAGTGAGAAATCACCATGAGTGACGACTGAATCCGGTGAGAATGGCAAAAGTTTATGCAT
TTCTTTCCAGACTTGTTCAACAGGCCAGCCATTACGCTCGTCATCAAAATCACTCGCATCAACCAAACCG
TTATTCATTCGTGATTGCGCCTGAGCGAGACGAAATACGCGATCGCTGTTAAAAGGACAATTACAAACAG
GAATCGAATGCAACCGGCGCAGGAACACTGCCAGCGCATCAACAATATTTTCACCTGAATCAGGATATTC
TTCTAATACCTGGAATGCTGTTTTCCCGGGGATCGCAGTGGTGAGTAACCATGCATCATCAGGAGTACGG
ATAAAATGCTTGATGGTCGGAAGAGGCATAAATTCCGTCAGCCAGTTTAGTCTGACCATCTCATCTGTAA
CATCATTGGCAACGCTACCTTTGCCATGTTTCAGAAACAACTCTGGCGCATCGGGCTTCCCATACAATCG
ATAGATTGTCGCACCTGATTGCCCGACATTATCGCGAGCCCATTTATACCCATATAAATCAGCATCCATG
TTGGAATTTAATCGCGGCCTAGAGCAAGACGTTTCCCGTTGAATATGGCTCATAACACCCCTTGTATTAC
TGTTTATGTAAGCAGACAGTTTTATTGTTCATGACCAAAATCCCTTAACGTGAGTTTTCGTTCCACTGAG
CGTCAGACCCCGTAGAAAAGATCAAAGGATCTTCTTGAGATCCTTTTTTTCTGCGCGTAATCTGCTGCTT
GCAAACAAAAAAACCACCGCTACCAGCGGTGGTTTGTTTGCCGGATCAAGAGCTACCAACTCTTTTTCCG
AAGGTAACTGGCTTCAGCAGAGCGCAGATACCAAATACTGTCCTTCTAGTGTAGCCGTAGTTAGGCCACC
ACTTCAAGAACTCTGTAGCACCGCCTACATACCTCGCTCTGCTAATCCTGTTACCAGTGGCTGCTGCCAG
TGGCGATAAGTCGTGTCTTACCGGGTTGGACTCAAGACGATAGTTACCGGATAAGGCGCAGCGGTCGGGC
TGAACGGGGGGTTCGTGCACACAGCCCAGCTTGGAGCGAACGACCTACACCGAACTGAGATACCTACAGC
GTGAGCTATGAGAAAGCGCCACGCTTCCCGAAGGGAGAAAGGCGGACAGGTATCCGGTAAGCGGCAGGGT
CGGAACAGGAGAGCGCACGAGGGAGCTTCCAGGGGGAAACGCCTGGTATCTTTATAGTCCTGTCGGGTTT
CGCCACCTCTGACTTGAGCGTCGATTTTTGTGATGCTCGTCAGGGGGGCGGAGCCTATGGAAAAACGCCA
GCAACGCGGCCTTTTTACGGTTCCTGGCCTTTTGCTGGCCTTTTGCTCACATGTTCTTTCCTGCGTTATC
CCCTGATTCTGTGGATAACCGTATTACCGCCTTTGAGTGAGCTGATACCGCTCGCCGCAGCCGAACGACC
GAGCGCAGCGAGTCAGTGAGCGAGGAAGCGGAAGAGCGCCTGATGCGGTATTTTCTCCTTACGCATCTGT
GCGGTATTTCACACCGCAATGGTGCACTCTCAGTACAATCTGCTCTGATGCCGCATAGTTAAGCCAGTAT
ACACTCCGCTATCGCTACGTGACTGGGTCATGGCTGCGCCCCGACACCCGCCAACACCCGCTGACGCGCC
CTGACGGGCTTGTCTGCTCCCGGCATCCGCTTACAGACAAGCTGTGACCGTCTCCGGGAGCTGCATGTGT
CAGAGGTTTTCACCGTCATCACCGAAACGCGCGAGGCAGCTGCGGTAAAGCTCATCAGCGTGGTCGTGAA
GCGATTCACAGATGTCTGCCTGTTCATCCGCGTCCAGCTCGTTGAGTTTCTCCAGAAGCGTTAATGTCTG
GCTTCTGATAAAGCGGGCCATGTTAAGGGCGGTTTTTTCCTGTTTGGTCACTGATGCCTCCGTGTAAGGG
GGATTTCTGTTCATGGGGGTAATGATACCGATGAAACGAGAGAGGATGCTCACGATACGGGTTACTGATG
ATGAACATGCCCGGTTACTGGAACGTTGTGAGGGTAAACAACTGGCGGTATGGATGCGGCGGGACCAGAG
AAAAATCACTCAGGGTCAATGCCAGCGCTTCGTTAATACAGATGTAGGTGTTCCACAGGGTAGCCAGCAG
CATCCTGCGATGCAGATCCGGAACATAATGGTGCAGGGCGCTGACTTCCGCGTTTCCAGACTTTACGAAA
CACGGAAACCGAAGACCATTCATGTTGTTGCTCAGGTCGCAGACGTTTTGCAGCAGCAGTCGCTTCACGT
TCGCTCGCGTATCGGTGATTCATTCTGCTAACCAGTAAGGCAACCCCGCCAGCCTAGCCGGGTCCTCAAC
GACAGGAGCACGATCATGCGCACCCGTGGGGCCGCCATGCCGGCGATAATGGCCTGCTTCTCGCCGAAAC
GTTTGGTGGCGGGACCAGTGACGAAGGCTTGAGCGAGGGCGTGCAAGATTCCGAATACCGCAAGCGACAG
GCCGATCATCGTCGCGCTCCAGCGAAAGCGGTCCTCGCCGAAAATGACCCAGAGCGCTGCCGGCACCTGT
CCTACGAGTTGCATGATAAAGAAGACAGTCATAAGTGCGGCGACGATAGTCATGCCCCGCGCCCACCGGA
AGGAGCTGACTGGGTTGAAGGCTCTCAAGGGCATCGGTCGAGATCCCGGTGCCTAATGAGTGAGCTAACT
TACATTAATTGCGTTGCGCTCACTGCCCGCTTTCCAGTCGGGAAACCTGTCGTGCCAGCTGCATTAATGA
ATCGGCCAACGCGCGGGGAGAGGCGGTTTGCGTATTGGGCGCCAGGGTGGTTTTTCTTTTCACCAGTGAG
ACGGGCAACAGCTGATTGCCCTTCACCGCCTGGCCCTGAGAGAGTTGCAGCAAGCGGTCCACGCTGGTTT
GCCCCAGCAGGCGAAAATCCTGTTTGATGGTGGTTAACGGCGGGATATAACATGAGCTGTCTTCGGTATC
GTCGTATCCCACTACCGAGATATCCGCACCAACGCGCAGCCCGGACTCGGTAATGGCGCGCATTGCGCCC
AGCGCCATCTGATCGTTGGCAACCAGCATCGCAGTGGGAACGATGCCCTCATTCAGCATTTGCATGGTTT
GTTGAAAACCGGACATGGCACTCCAGTCGCCTTCCCGTTCCGCTATCGGCTGAATTTGATTGCGAGTGAG
ATATTTATGCCAGCCAGCCAGACGCAGACGCGCCGAGACAGAACTTAATGGGCCCGCTAACAGCGCGATT
TGCTGGTGACCCAATGCGACCAGATGCTCCACGCCCAGTCGCGTACCGTCTTCATGGGAGAAAATAATAC
TGTTGATGGGTGTCTGGTCAGAGACATCAAGAAATAACGCCGGAACATTAGTGCAGGCAGCTTCCACAGC
AATGGCATCCTGGTCATCCAGCGGATAGTTAATGATCAGCCCACTGACGCGTTGCGCGAGAAGATTGTGC
ACCGCCGCTTTACAGGCTTCGACGCCGCTTCGTTCTACCATCGACACCACCACGCTGGCACCCAGTTGAT
CGGCGCGAGATTTAATCGCCGCGACAATTTGCGACGGCGCGTGCAGGGCCAGACTGGAGGTGGCAACGCC
AATCAGCAACGACTGTTTGCCCGCCAGTTGTTGTGCCACGCGGTTGGGAATGTAATTCAGCTCCGCCATC
GCCGCTTCCACTTTTTCCCGCGTTTTCGCAGAAACGTGGCTGGCCTGGTTCACCACGCGGGAAACGGTCT
GATAAGAGACACCGGCATACTCTGCGACATCGTATAACGTTACTGGTTTCACATTCACCACCCTGAATTG
ACTCTCTTCCGGGCGCTATCATGCCATACCGCGAAAGGTTTTGCGCCATTCGATGGTGTCCGGGATCTCG
ACGCTCTCCCTTATGCGACTCCTGCATTAGGAAGCAGCCCAGTAGTAGGTTGAGGCCGTTGAGCACCGCC
GCCGCAAGGAATGGTGCATGCAAGGAGATGGCGCCCAACAGTCCCCCGGCCACGGGGCCTGCCACCATAC
CCACGCCGAAACAAGCGCTCATGAGCCCGAAGTGGCGAGCCCGATCTTCCCCATCGGTGATGTCGGCGAT
ATAGGCGCCAGCAACCGCACCTGTGGCGCCGGTGATGCCGGCCACGATGCGTCCGGCGTAGAGGATCGAG
ATCTCGATCCCGCGAAATTAATACGACTCACTATAGGGGAATTGTGAGCGGATAACAATTCCCCTCTAGA
AATAATTTTGATTTAACTTTAAGAAGGAGATATACCATGAAACATCACCATCACCATCACCCCATGAGCG
ATTACGACATCCCCACTACTGAGAATCTTTATTTTCAGGGCATGGGCAAGAAGCAGAACCGCAAGACCGG
CAACAGCAAGACCCAGAGCGCCAGCCCCCCCCCCAAGGAGCGCAGCAGCAGCCCCGCCACCGAGCAGAGC
TGGATGGAGAACGACTTCGACGAGCTGCGCGAGGAGGGCTTCCGCCGCAGCAACTACAGCGAGCTGCGCG
AGGACATCCAGACCAAGGGCAAGGAGGTGGAGAACTTCGAGAAGAACCTGGAGGAGTGCATCACCCGCAT
CACCAACACCGAGAAGTGCCTGAAGGAGCTGATGGAGCTGAAGACCAAGGCCCGCGAGCTGCGCGAGGAG
TGCCGCAGCCTGCGCAGCCGCTGCGACCAATTGGAGGAGCGCGTGAGCGCCATGGAGGACGAGATGAACG
AGATGAAGCGCGAGGGCAAGTTCCGCGAGAAGCGCATCAAGCGCAACGAGCAGAGCCTGCAGGAGATCTG
GGACTACGTGAAGCGCCCCAACCTGCGCCTGATCGGCGTGCCCGAGAGCGACGTGGAGAACGGCACCAAG
CTGGAGAACACCCTGCAGGACATCATCCAGGAGAACTTCCCCAACCTGGCCCGCCAGGCCAACGTGCAGA
TCCAGGAGATCCAGCGCACCCCCCAGCGCTACAGCAGCCGCCGCGCCACCCCCCGCCACATCATCGTGCG
CTTCACCAAGGTGGAGATGAAGGAGAAGATGCTGCGCGCCGCCCGCGAGAAGGGCCGCGTGACCCTGAAG
GGCAAGCCCATCCGTCTCACCGCCGACCTGAGCGCCGAGACCCTGCAGGCCGCGCGCGAGTGGGGCCCCA
TCTTCAACATCCTGAAGGAGAAGAACTTCCAGCCCCGCATCAGCTACCCCGCCAAGCTGAGCTTCATCAG
CGAGGGCGAGATCAAGTACTTCATCGACAAGCAGATGCTGCGCGACTTCGTGACCACCCGCCCCGCCCTG
AAGGAGCTGCTGAAGGAGGCCCTGAACATGGAGCGCAACAACCGCTACCAGCCCCTGCAGAACCACGCCA
AGATGTAATAAGGATCCGAATTCGAGCTCCGTCGACAAGCTTGCGGCCGCACTCGAGCACCACCACCACC
ACCACTGAGATCCGGCTGCTAACAAAGCCCGAAAGGAAGCTGAGTTGGCTGCTGCCACCGCTGAGCAATA
ACTAGCATAACCCCTTGGGGCCTCTAAACGGGTCTTGAGGGGTTTTTTGCTGAAAGGAGGAACTATATCC
GGAT
